Addgene plasmid #33158: pDMG1a
Depositing lab: David Bartel. Depositing organization: Whitehead Institute for Biomedical Research. Publication: Weak seed-pairing stability and high target-site abundance decrease the proficiency of lsy-6 and other microRNAs. Garcia DM, Baek D, Shin C, Bell GW, Grimson A, Bartel DP. Nat Struct Mol Biol. 2011 Sep 11;18(10):1139-46. doi: 10.1038/nsmb.2115. PubMed 21909094.
Backbone
  Vector backbone: pIS1
  Backbone manufacturer: Addgene (#12179)
  Backbone size w/o insert (bp): 4085
  Vector type: Mammalian Expression, Luciferase
Growth in bacteria
  Bacterial resistance: Ampicillin, 100 μg/mL
  Growth temperature: 37°C
  Growth strain: DH5alpha
  Copy number: High Copy
Gene/Insert
  Gene/Insert name: cog-1 3'UTR
  Species: C. elegans (nematode)
  GenBank ID: NM_001027093
  Entrez Gene: cog-1 (a.k.a. R03C1.3)
  Tag / fusion protein: Luciferase (N terminal on backbone)
  Cloning method: Restriction Enzyme; 5′ cloning site XbaI (not destroyed); 3′ cloning site EagI (not destroyed)
  Sequencing primers: 5′ none; 3′ EBV Reverse
Terms and licenses: Academic/Nonprofit Terms; Industry Terms: Not Available to Industry
How to cite: pDMG1a was a gift from David Bartel (Addgene plasmid # 33158 ; http://n2t.net/addgene:33158 ; RRID:Addgene_33158)
