[The description below was written by a language model from this plasmid's Addgene catalogue record.]
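Description:
pDMG1a is a mammalian luciferase reporter plasmid built on the pIS1 backbone (about 4.1 kb without insert), designed to measure post-transcriptional regulation acting through a 3′ untranslated region. It is maintained in E. coli as a high-copy plasmid under ampicillin selection. The record does not state the origin of replication, the promoter driving the reporter, the polyadenylation signal, or which luciferase the backbone encodes, and no feature table is provided to confirm these details.

The insert is the 3′UTR of the Caenorhabditis elegans gene cog-1, cloned between XbaI and EagI sites, both of which were preserved. The luciferase coding sequence lies upstream on the backbone. Although the catalogue lists this as an N-terminal "tag", the cog-1 sequence is a UTR rather than a coding region. It therefore forms the 3′ untranslated portion of the luciferase mRNA and is not translated as a fusion protein. In this arrangement, anything that alters the stability or translation of the transcript through the cog-1 UTR is read out as a change in luciferase activity.

The associated publication concerns the targeting proficiency of lsy-6 and other microRNAs, specifically how weak seed-pairing stability and high target-site abundance reduce it. This indicates that the plasmid serves as a reporter for microRNA-mediated repression through the cog-1 3′UTR in transfected mammalian cells. Such assays usually compare the reporter with mutated-site controls and a co-transfected normalisation reporter, but the record does not describe those companion constructs.
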