>Addgene plasmid #33158 | pDMG1a | depositor partial sequence | sequence record 39232 | cog-1 wt 3'UTR
CTTTTAAGCGTTCTACCTCTCCCCCTCCCTTCAACCGAGTGTATTATTCCCCCAATTTGTTTGCAATTTT
TTCCTGAAGCCCTCTAAGAAAATCCAAAATCATGACCTACTTCCGTCTTTACACCTGATTACCTGAATAC
CAACACCCCACACAGATGCCATGATCTCTCGTCTTTTCTCGTACTTTTGTATAATTTTTTTTCTTAATTT
TTTTGCATGTTTTCCCATAGTTATAGCCATTTTTTTTTCTTTTTTTTTCCAAATCATCGTCACTTATACA
AAAACCAAACTCCCTTTTACCGTTAAACCATGCCCAAATACAAAAAATTTCCCATTTAATTGTACGTTTT
TTTCTCTTCAAATTGGATTCTAATGACATAAATTTATTAGATTAA
