>Addgene plasmid #33158 | pDMG1a | addgene partial sequence | sequence record 41297 | Rluc-F 5'-ccaggattcttttccaatgc-3'
GAATTTGTCAAAGTAAAAGGTCTTCATTTTTCGCAAGAAGATGCACCTGATGAAATGGGAAAATATATCA
AATCGTTCGTTGAGCGAGTTCTCAAAAATGAACAATAATTCTAGGAGCTCTATACCGGTCTCGATATCAC
TACTAGTGTTCTAGACTTTTAAGCGTTCTACCTCTCCCCCTCCCTTCAACCGAGTGTATTATTCCCCCAA
TTTGTTTGCAATTTTTTCCTGAAGCCCTCTAAGAAAATCCAAAATCATGACCTACTTCCGTCTTTACACC
TGATTACCTGAATACCAACACCCCACACAGATGCCATGATCTCTCGTCTTTTCTCGTACTTTTGTATAAT
TTTTTTTCTTAATTTTTTTGCATGTTTTCCCATAGTTATAGCCATTTTTTTTTCTTTTTTTTTCCAAATC
ATCGTCACTTATACAAAAACCAAACTCCCTTTTACCGTTAAACCATGNCCAAATAC
