>Addgene plasmid #33158 | pDMG1a | addgene partial sequence | sequence record 42629 | EBV-rev 5'-GTGGTTTGTCCAAACTCATC-3'
TTATCTAATAAATTTATGTCATTAGAATCCAATTTGAAGAGAAAAAAACGTACAATTAAATGGGAAATTT
TTTGTATTTGGGCATGGTTTAACGGTAAAAGGGAGTTTGGTTTTTGTATAAGTGACGATGATTTGGAAAA
AAAAAGAAAAAAAAATGGCTATAACTATGGGAAAACATGCAAAAAAATTAAGAAAAAAAATTATACAAAA
GTACGAGAAAAGACGAGAGATCATGGCATCTGTGTGGGGTGTTGGTATTCAGGTAATCAGGTGTAAAGAC
GGAAGTAGGTCATGATTTTGGATTTTCTTAGAGGGCTTCAGGAAAAAATTGCAAACAAATTGGGGGAATA
ATACACTCGGTTGAAGGGAGGGGGAGAGGTAGAACGCTTAAAAGTCTAGAACACTAGTAGTGATATCGAG
ACCGGTATAGAGCTCCTAGAATTATTGTTCATTTTTGAGAACTCGCTCAACGAACGATTTGATATATTTT
CCCATTTCATCAGGTGCATCTTCTTGCGAAAAATGAAGACCTTTTACTTTGACAAATTCAGTATTAGGAA
ACTTCTTGGCACCTTCAACAATAGCATTGGAAA
